>Addgene plasmid #161445 | pDONR221-NIPAL2_STOP | addgene full sequence | sequence record 349393 | Addgene NGS Result
CAAATAATGATTTTATTTTGACTGATAGTGACCTGTTCGTTGCAACACATTGATGAGCAATGCTTTTTTA
TAATGCCAACTTTGTACAAAAAAGCAGGCTCCACCATGGCAGCAGTGGCACCAGCAGGACCAGGCGACAG
CGCCTCCGCCGCCCTGGATGAGCTGTCTCTGAACTTTACCTACGGAGCACCAGGAGCAGGAAATGGATCT
CTGAGCGGCGACTGGTATCGGAGAAACCAGATCCACCTGTTCGGCGTGCTGCTGGCCATCCTGGGCAACC
TGGTCATCTCCATCTCTCTGAATATCCAGAAGTACAGCCACCTGCAGCTGGCACAGCAGGAGCACCCAAG
GCCTTATTTCAAGTCCGTGCTGTGGTGGGGAGGCGTGCTGCTGATGGCAGTGGGAGAGACAGGCAACTTT
GCAGCATACGGATTCGCACCAATCACCCTGATCGCACCTCTGGGATGCGTGAGCGTGACAGGATCCGCCA
TCATCTCTGTGACCTTTCTGAAGGACAATCTGAGGGCCAGCGATCTGCTGGGCACCACACTGGCCTTTGC
CGGCACCTACCTGCTGGTGAACTTCGCCCCTAATATCACACAGGCCATCTCCGCCCGCACCGTGCAGTAC
TATCTGGTGGGCTGGCAGTTCCTGATCTATGTGATCCTGGAGATCCTGATCTTTTGTATCCTGCTGTACT
TCTATAAGCGGAAGGGCATGAAGCACATGGTCATCCTGCTGACACTGGTGGCCATCCTGGCCAGCCTGAC
CGTGATCTCCGTGAAGGCCGTGTCTGGCATGATCACATTTTCCGTGATGGATAAGATGCAGCTGACCTAC
CCAATCTTTTATATCATGTTCATCATCATGATCGCCTCTTGCGTGTTTCAGGTGAAGTTCCTGAACCAGG
CCACAAAGCTGTACAATACCACAACCGTGGTGCCAGTGAATCACATCTTCTTTACCATCTCCGCCATCAT
CGCCGGCATCATCTTTTACCAGGAGTTCCTGGGCGCCCCCTTTCTGACAGTGTTCATCTATCTGTTCGGC
TGTTTTCTGTCTTTCCTGGGCGTGTTTCTGGTGACCAGGAACCGCGAGAAGGAGCACCTGCAGCAGAGCT
ATATCGACTTCGGCAATATCCCTGATACAACCCCAGAGCGGAAGGCCTGGAGAGAGACAAACGTGGGCCA
GAATACAACCAGATTCACCTGAGACCCAGCTTTCTTGTACAAAGTTGGCATTATAAGAAAGCATTGCTTA
TCAATTTGTTGCAACGAACAGGTCACTATCAGTCAAAATAAAATCATTATTTGCCATCCAGCTGATATCC
CCTATAGTGAGTCGTATTACATGGTCATAGCTGTTTCCTGGCAGCTCTGGCCCGTGTCTCAAAATCTCTG
ATGTTACATTGCACAAGATAAAAATATATCATCATGAACAATAAAACTGTCTGCTTACATAAACAGTAAT
ACAAGGGGTGTTATGAGCCATATTCAACGGGAAACGTCGAGGCCGCGATTAAATTCCAACATGGATGCTG
ATTTATATGGGTATAAATGGGCTCGCGATAATGTCGGGCAATCAGGTGCGACAATCTATCGCTTGTATGG
GAAGCCCGATGCGCCAGAGTTGTTTCTGAAACATGGCAAAGGTAGCGTTGCCAATGATGTTACAGATGAG
ATGGTCAGACTAAACTGGCTGACGGAATTTATGCCTCTTCCGACCATCAAGCATTTTATCCGTACTCCTG
ATGATGCATGGTTACTCACCACTGCGATCCCCGGAAAAACAGCATTCCAGGTATTAGAAGAATATCCTGA
TTCAGGTGAAAATATTGTTGATGCGCTGGCAGTGTTCCTGCGCCGGTTGCATTCGATTCCTGTTTGTAAT
TGTCCTTTTAACAGCGATCGCGTATTTCGTCTCGCTCAGGCGCAATCACGAATGAATAACGGTTTGGTTG
ATGCGAGTGATTTTGATGACGAGCGTAATGGCTGGCCTGTTGAACAAGTCTGGAAAGAAATGCATAAACT
TTTGCCATTCTCACCGGATTCAGTCGTCACTCATGGTGATTTCTCACTTGATAACCTTATTTTTGACGAG
GGGAAATTAATAGGTTGTATTGATGTTGGACGAGTCGGAATCGCAGACCGATACCAGGATCTTGCCATCC
TATGGAACTGCCTCGGTGAGTTTTCTCCTTCATTACAGAAACGGCTTTTTCAAAAATATGGTATTGATAA
TCCTGATATGAATAAATTGCAGTTTCATTTGATGCTCGATGAGTTTTTCTAATCAGAATTGGTTAATTGG
TTGTAACACTGGCAGAGCATTACGCTGACTTGACGGGACGGCGCAAGCTCATGACCAAAATCCCTTAACG
TGAGTTACGCGTCGTTCCACTGAGCGTCAGACCCCGTAGAAAAGATCAAAGGATCTTCTTGAGATCCTTT
TTTTCTGCGCGTAATCTGCTGCTTGCAAACAAAAAAACCACCGCTACCAGCGGTGGTTTGTTTGCCGGAT
CAAGAGCTACCAACTCTTTTTCCGAAGGTAACTGGCTTCAGCAGAGCGCAGATACCAAATACTGTTCTTC
TAGTGTAGCCGTAGTTAGGCCACCACTTCAAGAACTCTGTAGCACCGCCTACATACCTCGCTCTGCTAAT
CCTGTTACCAGTGGCTGCTGCCAGTGGCGATAAGTCGTGTCTTACCGGGTTGGACTCAAGACGATAGTTA
CCGGATAAGGCGCAGCGGTCGGGCTGAACGGGGGGTTCGTGCACACAGCCCAGCTTGGAGCGAACGACCT
ACACCGAACTGAGATACCTACAGCGTGAGCTATGAGAAAGCGCCACGCTTCCCGAAGGGAGAAAGGCGGA
CAGGTATCCGGTAAGCGGCAGGGTCGGAACAGGAGAGCGCACGAGGGAGCTTCCAGGGGGAAACGCCTGG
TATCTTTATAGTCCTGTCGGGTTTCGCCACCTCTGACTTGAGCGTCGATTTTTGTGATGCTCGTCAGGGG
GGCGGAGCCTATGGAAAAACGCCAGCAACGCGGCCTTTTTACGGTTCCTGGCCTTTTGCTGGCCTTTTGC
TCACATGTTCTTTCCTGCGTTATCCCCTGATTCTGTGGATAACCGTATTACCGCCTTTGAGTGAGCTGAT
ACCGCTCGCCGCAGCCGAACGACCGAGCGCAGCGAGTCAGTGAGCGAGGAAGCGGAAGAGCGCCCAATAC
GCAAACCGCCTCTCCCCGCGCGTTGGCCGATTCATTAATGCAGCTGGCACGACAGGTTTCCCGACTGGAA
AGCGGGCAGTGAGCGCAACGCAATTAATACGCGTACCGCTAGCCAGGAAGAGTTTGTAGAAACGCAAAAA
GGCCATCCGTCAGGATGGCCTTCTGCTTAGTTTGATGCCTGGCAGTTTATGGCGGGCGTCCTGCCCGCCA
CCCTCCGGGCCGTTGCTTCACAACGTTCAAATCCGCTCCCGGCGGATTTGTCCTACTCAGGAGAGCGTTC
ACCGACAAACAACAGATAAAACGAAAGGCCCAGTCTTCCGACTGAGCCTTTCGTTTTATTTGATGCCTGG
CAGTTCCCTACTCTCGCGTTAACGCTAGCATGGATGTTTTCCCAGTCACGACGTTGTAAAACGACGGCCA
GTCTTAAGCTCGGGCCC
Features (pLannotate 1.2.2; 10 found; start..end, strand, type, name):
      1..100     +  protein_bind   attL1: mutant version of attL; recombination site for the Gateway® LR reaction LR Clonase™
    106..1143    +  CDS            NIPAL2 (fragment): NPAL2_HUMAN - Also known as NPAL2. Experimental evidence at transcript level: Swiss-Prot protein existence level 2. From Homo sapiens (Human).
   1214..1313    -  protein_bind   attL2: mutant version of attL; recombination site for the Gateway® LR reaction LR Clonase™
   1331..1349    -  promoter       T7 promoter: promoter for bacteriophage T7 RNA polymerase
   1483..2292    +  CDS            KanR: aminoglycoside phosphotransferase; aph(3')-Ia; confers resistance to kanamycin in bacteria or G418 (Geneticin®) in eukaryotes
   2439..3027    +  rep_origin     ori: high-copy-number ColE1/pMB1/pBR322/pUC origin of replication
   3210..3302    +  CDS            lacI (fragment): lac repressor; lacI; The lac repressor binds to the lac operator to inhibit transcription in E. coli. This inhibition can be relieved by adding lactose or isopropyl-β-D-thiogalactopyranoside (IPTG).
   3357..3384    -  terminator     rrnB T2 terminator: transcription terminator T2 from the E. coli rrnB gene
   3516..3559    +  terminator     rrnB T1 terminator: Escherichia coli rrnB; transcription terminator T1 from the E. coli rrnB gene
   3606..3642    -  CDS            lacZα (fragment): LacZα fragment of β-galactosidase; lacZ fragment
