[The description below was written by a language model from this plasmid's Addgene catalogue record and pLannotate feature annotations shown in this document.]
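Description:
pDONR221-NIPAL2_STOP is a Gateway entry clone built on the pDONR221 backbone. It carries a codon-optimized open reading frame for human NIPAL2 (also called NPAL2 or FLJ13955). The plasmid is about 3.7 kb and is propagated in E. coli from a high-copy ColE1/pUC-type origin under kanamycin selection, conferred by an aminoglycoside phosphotransferase gene. Although the catalogue lists the vector type as mammalian expression, the feature table shows no eukaryotic promoter or polyadenylation signal. As it stands, the construct is a shuttle for the ORF rather than an expression plasmid.

The NIPAL2 coding sequence, recorded as a 1,107 bp insert, lies between attL1 and attL2 sites. These are the recombination sites used by LR Clonase to move the ORF directionally into an attR-containing destination vector of the user's choice, which then supplies the promoter and any tags or selection markers. The annotation tool labels the coding sequence as a fragment matching most of the insert, probably because codon optimization alters the nucleotide sequence, though the record does not explain this. A STOP codon ends the ORF, so this version suits expression of the untagged protein or N-terminal fusions but not C-terminal fusions; a companion clone without the stop codon exists for those.

The remaining annotated features are standard backbone elements. The rrnB T1 and T2 terminators insulate the cloning region from read-through transcription, and a T7 promoter sits beside attL2. Short lacI and lacZα fragments are also present, and M13 primer sites are used for sequencing. The plasmid belongs to a consortium collection of clones aimed at studying solute carrier transporters for drug discovery.
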