Addgene plasmid #161445: pDONR221-NIPAL2_STOP
Purpose: Gateway entry clone with codon-optimized ORF sequence for subcloning into custom expression vectors. Contains a STOP codon at the end of the codon-optimized ORF sequence.
Depositing lab: RESOLUTE Consortium & Giulio Superti-Furga. Depositing organization: CeMM Research Center for Molecular Medicine. Publication: The RESOLUTE consortium: unlocking SLC transporters for drug discovery. Superti-Furga G, Lackner D, Wiedmer T, Ingles-Prieto A, Barbosa B, Girardi E, Goldmann U, Gurtl B, Klavins K, Klimek C, Lindinger S, Lineiro-Retes E, Muller AC, Onstein S, Redinger G, Reil D, Sedlyarov V, Wolf G, Crawford M, Everley R, ... Steppan CM. Nat Rev Drug Discov. 2020 Jul;19(7):429-430. doi: 10.1038/d41573-020-00056-6. PubMed 32265506.
Backbone
  Vector backbone: pDONR221
  Backbone manufacturer: ThermoFisher Scientific
  Backbone size w/o insert (bp): 2550
  Vector type: Mammalian Expression
Growth in bacteria
  Bacterial resistance: Kanamycin, 50 μg/mL
  Growth temperature: 37°C
  Growth strain: NEB Stable
  Copy number: High Copy
Gene/Insert
  Gene/Insert name: NIPAL2 (alt name: FLJ13955, NPAL2)
  Species: H. sapiens (human)
  Insert size (bp): 1107
  Entrez Gene: NIPAL2 (a.k.a. NPAL2, FLJ13955)
  Cloning method: Gateway Cloning
  Sequencing primers: 5′ M13-fwd; 3′ M13-rev
Terms and licenses: Academic/Nonprofit Terms; Industry Terms
Depositor comments: This plasmid contains a STOP codon at the end of the codon-optimized ORF. For the version of this plasmid that does not contain a STOP codon, please see Addgene plasmid 132279 For more information on the full Resolute plasmid collection, please see www.addgene.org/depositor-collections/re-solute/. Please provide your feedback on this plasmid to the RESOLUTE consortium by filling out their RESOLUTE repository feedback form: https://forms.office.com/Pages/ResponsePage.aspx?id=0e05yklzmkS7rjFGQL4N7z4feCLQvEJAmVcOCM_u885UN1JJRko0Ukg4TVQwNTZLOUxPQVJWT1NHUCQlQCN0PWcu
How to cite: pDONR221-NIPAL2_STOP was a gift from RESOLUTE Consortium & Giulio Superti-Furga (Addgene plasmid # 161445 ; http://n2t.net/addgene:161445 ; RRID:Addgene_161445)
