>Addgene plasmid #161445 | pDONR221-NIPAL2_STOP | depositor partial sequence | sequence record 312825 | Codon-optimized ORF of NIPAL2
ATGGCAGCAGTGGCACCAGCAGGACCAGGCGACAGCGCCTCCGCCGCCCTGGATGAGCTGTCTCTGAACT
TTACCTACGGAGCACCAGGAGCAGGAAATGGATCTCTGAGCGGCGACTGGTATCGGAGAAACCAGATCCA
CCTGTTCGGCGTGCTGCTGGCCATCCTGGGCAACCTGGTCATCTCCATCTCTCTGAATATCCAGAAGTAC
AGCCACCTGCAGCTGGCACAGCAGGAGCACCCAAGGCCTTATTTCAAGTCCGTGCTGTGGTGGGGAGGCG
TGCTGCTGATGGCAGTGGGAGAGACAGGCAACTTTGCAGCATACGGATTCGCACCAATCACCCTGATCGC
ACCTCTGGGATGCGTGAGCGTGACAGGATCCGCCATCATCTCTGTGACCTTTCTGAAGGACAATCTGAGG
GCCAGCGATCTGCTGGGCACCACACTGGCCTTTGCCGGCACCTACCTGCTGGTGAACTTCGCCCCTAATA
TCACACAGGCCATCTCCGCCCGCACCGTGCAGTACTATCTGGTGGGCTGGCAGTTCCTGATCTATGTGAT
CCTGGAGATCCTGATCTTTTGTATCCTGCTGTACTTCTATAAGCGGAAGGGCATGAAGCACATGGTCATC
CTGCTGACACTGGTGGCCATCCTGGCCAGCCTGACCGTGATCTCCGTGAAGGCCGTGTCTGGCATGATCA
CATTTTCCGTGATGGATAAGATGCAGCTGACCTACCCAATCTTTTATATCATGTTCATCATCATGATCGC
CTCTTGCGTGTTTCAGGTGAAGTTCCTGAACCAGGCCACAAAGCTGTACAATACCACAACCGTGGTGCCA
GTGAATCACATCTTCTTTACCATCTCCGCCATCATCGCCGGCATCATCTTTTACCAGGAGTTCCTGGGCG
CCCCCTTTCTGACAGTGTTCATCTATCTGTTCGGCTGTTTTCTGTCTTTCCTGGGCGTGTTTCTGGTGAC
CAGGAACCGCGAGAAGGAGCACCTGCAGCAGAGCTATATCGACTTCGGCAATATCCCTGATACAACCCCA
GAGCGGAAGGCCTGGAGAGAGACAAACGTGGGCCAGAATACAACCAGATTCACCTGA
